Addgene plasmid #14365: pAG423GAL-ccdB-DsRed
Purpose: (Empty Backbone)
Depositing lab: Susan Lindquist. Depositing organization: Whitehead Institute for Biomedical Research. Publication: A suite of Gateway cloning vectors for high-throughput genetic analysis in Saccharomyces cerevisiae. Alberti S, Gitler AD, Lindquist S. Yeast. 2007 Oct . 24(10):913-9. 10.1002/yea.1502 PubMed 17583893.
Backbone
  Vector backbone: pRS423
  Vector type: Yeast Expression ; Gateway Destination
  Selectable markers: HIS3
Growth in bacteria
  Bacterial resistance: Chloramphenicol and Ampicillin, 25 & 100 μg/mL
  Growth temperature: 37°C
  Growth strain: ccdB Survival
  Growth instructions: DB3.1, ccdB Survival
  Copy number: Unknown
Gene/Insert
  Gene/Insert name: None
  Tag / fusion protein: DsRed (C terminal on backbone)
  Cloning method: Gateway Cloning
  Sequencing primers: 5′ GAL1
Terms and licenses: Academic/Nonprofit Terms; Industry Terms: Not Available to Industry
Depositor comments: Type of plasmid: 2-micron. This plasmid contains the Gateway technology from Invitrogen; Invitrogen requires purchasing of Gateway Clonase for carrying out the Gateway recombinational cloning reaction http://www.invitrogen.com Please note that the full plasmid sequence is provided as a reference only, and may not match the exact sequence of the plasmid.
How to cite: pAG423GAL-ccdB-DsRed was a gift from Susan Lindquist (Addgene plasmid # 14365 ; http://n2t.net/addgene:14365 ; RRID:Addgene_14365)
