[The description below was written by a language model from this plasmid's Addgene catalogue record and pLannotate feature annotations shown in this document.]
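Description:
pAG423GAL-ccdB-DsRed is an empty Gateway destination vector for galactose-inducible protein expression in Saccharomyces cerevisiae, built on the pRS423 backbone. It is an E. coli–yeast shuttle plasmid. In yeast it replicates episomally from the 2μ origin and is selected through the HIS3 auxotrophic marker, which is driven by its own promoter. In bacteria it is maintained by a high-copy ColE1/pUC-type origin with ampicillin resistance (AmpR). An f1 origin and remnants of the pBluescript-derived lac/lacZα region, flanked by T3 and T7 promoters, are also annotated in the 8,861 nt depositor sequence, which is provided as a reference only and may not match the physical plasmid exactly.

The expression unit consists of the GAL1 promoter, regulated by Gal4, followed by a Gateway cassette bounded by attR1 and attR2. This is followed by a DsRed coding sequence, which the annotation identifies as the monomeric DsRed derivative, and then the CYC1 terminator. The Gateway cassette carries a chloramphenicol resistance gene and the ccdB toxin gene. Because CcdB poisons gyrase in ordinary E. coli strains, the unrecombined vector must be propagated in a ccdB-tolerant strain, with chloramphenicol and ampicillin together maintaining the cassette. In an LR recombination with an entry clone, the gene of interest replaces the CmR–ccdB segment, and ccdB counterselects against unrecombined vector in standard strains. An open reading frame lacking a stop codon and inserted in frame is then expressed as a C-terminal DsRed fusion. The vector belongs to a suite of yeast Gateway plasmids designed for high-throughput genetic analysis. Its design suits inducible, high-copy expression and red fluorescent visualisation of tagged proteins in yeast.
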