Features (pLannotate 1.2.2; 30 found; start..end, strand, type, name):
     68..1410    +  rep_origin     2μ ori: yeast 2μ plasmid origin of replication
   1437..1541    +  promoter       AmpR promoter: bla
   1542..2402    +  CDS            AmpR: β-lactamase; bla; confers resistance to ampicillin, carbenicillin, and related antibiotics
   2573..3161    +  rep_origin     ori: high-copy-number ColE1/pMB1/pBR322/pUC origin of replication
   3344..3436    +  CDS            lacI (fragment): lac repressor; lacI; The lac repressor binds to the lac operator to inhibit transcription in E. coli. This inhibition can be relieved by adding lactose or isopropyl-β-D-thiogalactopyranoside (IPTG).
   3449..3470    +  protein_bind   CAP binding site: CAP binding activates transcription in the presence of cAMP. E. coli catabolite activator protein
   3485..3515    +  promoter       lac promoter: promoter for the E. coli lac operon
   3523..3539    +  protein_bind   lac operator: The lac repressor binds to the lac operator to inhibit transcription in E. coli. This inhibition can be relieved by adding lactose or isopropyl-β-D-thiogalactopyranoside (IPTG). lac repressor encoded by lacI
   3584..3602    +  promoter       T3 promoter: promoter for bacteriophage T3 RNA polymerase
   3626..4067    +  promoter       GAL1 promoter: S. cerevisiae GAL1; inducible promoter, regulated by Gal4
   4082..4102    +  misc_feature   MCS (fragment): pBluescript multiple cloning site
   4106..4230    +  protein_bind   attR1: mutant version of attR; recombination site for the Gateway® LR reaction LR Clonase™
   4255..4285    +  promoter       lac UV5 promoter: E. coli lac promoter with an "up" mutation
   4309..4338    +  promoter       cat promoter (fragment): promoter of the E. coli cat gene encoding chloramphenicol acetyltransferase
   4339..4998    +  CDS            CmR: chloramphenicol acetyltransferase; cat; confers resistance to chloramphenicol
   5180..5338    +  CDS            ccdA (fragment): CCDA_ECO57 - Also known as H, letA. Experimental evidence at protein level: Swiss-Prot protein existence level 1. Antitoxin component of a type II toxin-antitoxin (TA) system which inhibits the post-segregational killing (PSK) of plasmid-free cells, also referred to as a plasmid addiction system. Binds to and blocks the activity of CcdB; will also remove bound CcdB protein from the CcdB-GyrA complex by forming a CcdA-CcdB complex, a process termed rejuvenation. Functions as a transcriptional corepressor for the ccdAB operon, repression also requires CcdB (By similarity). From Escherichia coli
   5343..5645    +  CDS            ccdB: CCDB_ECOLI - Also known as G, letB, letD. Experimental evidence at protein level: Swiss-Prot protein existence level 1. Toxic component of a type II toxin-antitoxin (TA) system, functioning in plasmid maintainence. Responsible for the post- segregational killing (PSK) of plasmid-free cells, also referred to as a plasmid addiction system. Half-life of over 2 hours. Cell killing by CcdB is accompanied by filamentation, defects in chromosome and plasmid segregation, defects in cell division, formation of anucleate cells, decreased DNA synthesis and plasmid loss. Interferes with the activity of DN
   5689..5813    -  protein_bind   attR2: mutant version of attR; recombination site for the Gateway® LR reaction LR Clonase™
   5817..5844    +  misc_feature   MCS (fragment): pBluescript multiple cloning site
   5845..6522    +  CDS            DsRed-Monomer: monomeric derivative of DsRed fluorescent protein (Strongin et al., 2007) mammalian codon-optimized
   6529..6776    +  terminator     CYC1 terminator: S. cerevisiae CYC1; transcription terminator for CYC1
   6795..6813    -  promoter       T7 promoter: promoter for bacteriophage T7 RNA polymerase
   6821..6976    +  CDS            lacZα (fragment): LacZα fragment of β-galactosidase; lacZ fragment
   6984..7439    +  rep_origin     f1 ori (sequence partly withheld): f1 bacteriophage origin of replication; arrow indicates direction of (+) strand synthesis
   7440..7491    -  misc_feature   bom (fragment): basis of mobility region from pBR322
   7699..8358    -  CDS            HIS3: imidazoleglycerol-phosphate dehydratase, required for histidine biosynthesis; S. cerevisiae HIS3; yeast auxotrophic marker
   8359..8545    -  promoter       HIS3 promoter: S. cerevisiae HIS3
   8595..8675    +  CDS            MRM1 (fragment): MRM1_YEAST - Also known as PET56 From Saccharomyces cerevisiae (strain ATCC 204508 / S288c) (Baker's yeast).
   8676..8725    -  misc_feature   bom (fragment): basis of mobility region from pBR322
   8827..1       -  CDS            rop (fragment) (across the origin): Rop protein, which maintains plasmids at low copy number; rop
>Addgene plasmid #14365 | pAG423GAL-ccdB-DsRed | depositor full sequence | sequence record 8028 | Author sequence
GACGAAAGGGCCTCGTGATACGCCTATTTTTATAGGTTAATGTCATGATAATAATGGTTTCTTAGATGAT
CCAATATCAAAGGAAATGATAGCATTGAAGGATGAGACTAATCCAATTGAGGAGTGGCAGCATATAGAAC
AGCTAAAGGGTAGTGCTGAAGGAAGCATACGATACCCCGCATGGAATGGGATAATATCACAGGAGGTACT
AGACTACCTTTCATCCTACATAAATAGACGCATATAAGTACGCATTTAAGCATAAACACGCACTATGCCG
TTCTTCTCATGTATATATATATACAGGCAACACGCAGATATAGGTGCGACGTGAACAGTGAGCTGTATGT
GCGCAGCTCGCGTTGCATTTTCGGAAGCGCTCGTTTTCGGAAACGCTTTGAAGTTCCTATTCCGAAGTTC
CTATTCTCTAGAAAGTATAGGAACTTCAGAGCGCTTTTGAAAACCAAAAGCGCTCTGAAGACGCACTTTC
AAAAAACCAAAAACGCACCGGACTGTAACGAGCTACTAAAATATTGCGAATACCGCTTCCACAAACATTG
CTCAAAAGTATCTCTTTGCTATATATCTCTGTGCTATATCCCTATATAACCTACCCATCCACCTTTCGCT
CCTTGAACTTGCATCTAAACTCGACCTCTACATTTTTTATGTTTATCTCTAGTATTACTCTTTAGACAAA
AAAATTGTAGTAAGAACTATTCATAGAGTGAATCGAAAACAATACGAAAATGTAAACATTTCCTATACGT
AGTATATAGAGACAAAATAGAAGAAACCGTTCATAATTTTCTGACCAATGAAGAATCATCAACGCTATCA
CTTTCTGTTCACAAAGTATGCGCAATCCACATCGGTATAGAATATAATCGGGGATGCCTTTATCTTGAAA
AAATGCACCCGCAGCTTCGCTAGTAATCAGTAAACGCGGGAAGTGGAGTCAGGCTTTTTTTATGGAAGAG
AAAATAGACACCAAAGTAGCCTTCTTCTAACCTTAACGGACCTACAGTGCAAAAAGTTATCAAGAGACTG
CATTATAGAGCGCACAAAGGAGAAAAAAAGTAATCTAAGATGCTTTGTTAGAAAAATAGCGCTCTCGGGA
TGCATTTTTGTAGAACAAAAAAGAAGTATAGATTCTTTGTTGGTAAAATAGCGCTCTCGCGTTGCATTTC
TGTTCTGTAAAAATGCAGCTCAGATTCTTTGTTTGAAAAATTAGCGCTCTCGCGTTGCATTTTTGTTTTA
CAAAAATGAAGCACAGATTCTTCGTTGGTAAAATAGCGCTTTCGCGTTGCATTTCTGTTCTGTAAAAATG
CAGCTCAGATTCTTTGTTTGAAAAATTAGCGCTCTCGCGTTGCATTTTTGTTCTACAAAATGAAGCACAG
ATGCTTCGTTCAGGTGGCACTTTTCGGGGAAATGTGCGCGGAACCCCTATTTGTTTATTTTTCTAAATAC
ATTCAAATATGTATCCGCTCATGAGACAATAACCCTGATAAATGCTTCAATAATATTGAAAAAGGAAGAG
TATGAGTATTCAACATTTCCGTGTCGCCCTTATTCCCTTTTTTGCGGCATTTTGCCTTCCTGTTTTTGCT
CACCCAGAAACGCTGGTGAAAGTAAAAGATGCTGAAGATCAGTTGGGTGCACGAGTGGGTTACATCGAAC
TGGATCTCAACAGCGGTAAGATCCTTGAGAGTTTTCGCCCCGAAGAACGTTTTCCAATGATGAGCACTTT
TAAAGTTCTGCTATGTGGCGCGGTATTATCCCGTATTGACGCCGGGCAAGAGCAACTCGGTCGCCGCATA
CACTATTCTCAGAATGACTTGGTTGAGTACTCACCAGTCACAGAAAAGCATCTTACGGATGGCATGACAG
TAAGAGAATTATGCAGTGCTGCCATAACCATGAGTGATAACACTGCGGCCAACTTACTTCTGACAACGAT
CGGAGGACCGAAGGAGCTAACCGCTTTTTTGCACAACATGGGGGATCATGTAACTCGCCTTGATCGTTGG
GAACCGGAGCTGAATGAAGCCATACCAAACGACGAGCGTGACACCACGATGCCTGTAGCAATGGCAACAA
CGTTGCGCAAACTATTAACTGGCGAACTACTTACTCTAGCTTCCCGGCAACAATTAATAGACTGGATGGA
GGCGGATAAAGTTGCAGGACCACTTCTGCGCTCGGCCCTTCCGGCTGGCTGGTTTATTGCTGATAAATCT
GGAGCCGGTGAGCGTGGGTCTCGCGGTATCATTGCAGCACTGGGGCCAGATGGTAAGCCCTCCCGTATCG
TAGTTATCTACACGACGGGGAGTCAGGCAACTATGGATGAACGAAATAGACAGATCGCTGAGATAGGTGC
CTCACTGATTAAGCATTGGTAACTGTCAGACCAAGTTTACTCATATATACTTTAGATTGATTTAAAACTT
CATTTTTAATTTAAAAGGATCTAGGTGAAGATCCTTTTTGATAATCTCATGACCAAAATCCCTTAACGTG
AGTTTTCGTTCCACTGAGCGTCAGACCCCGTAGAAAAGATCAAAGGATCTTCTTGAGATCCTTTTTTTCT
GCGCGTAATCTGCTGCTTGCAAACAAAAAAACCACCGCTACCAGCGGTGGTTTGTTTGCCGGATCAAGAG
CTACCAACTCTTTTTCCGAAGGTAACTGGCTTCAGCAGAGCGCAGATACCAAATACTGTCCTTCTAGTGT
AGCCGTAGTTAGGCCACCACTTCAAGAACTCTGTAGCACCGCCTACATACCTCGCTCTGCTAATCCTGTT
ACCAGTGGCTGCTGCCAGTGGCGATAAGTCGTGTCTTACCGGGTTGGACTCAAGACGATAGTTACCGGAT
AAGGCGCAGCGGTCGGGCTGAACGGGGGGTTCGTGCACACAGCCCAGCTTGGAGCGAACGACCTACACCG
AACTGAGATACCTACAGCGTGAGCTATGAGAAAGCGCCACGCTTCCCGAAGGGAGAAAGGCGGACAGGTA
TCCGGTAAGCGGCAGGGTCGGAACAGGAGAGCGCACGAGGGAGCTTCCAGGGGGAAACGCCTGGTATCTT
TATAGTCCTGTCGGGTTTCGCCACCTCTGACTTGAGCGTCGATTTTTGTGATGCTCGTCAGGGGGGCGGA
GCCTATGGAAAAACGCCAGCAACGCGGCCTTTTTACGGTTCCTGGCCTTTTGCTGGCCTTTTGCTCACAT
GTTCTTTCCTGCGTTATCCCCTGATTCTGTGGATAACCGTATTACCGCCTTTGAGTGAGCTGATACCGCT
CGCCGCAGCCGAACGACCGAGCGCAGCGAGTCAGTGAGCGAGGAAGCGGAAGAGCGCCCAATACGCAAAC
CGCCTCTCCCCGCGCGTTGGCCGATTCATTAATGCAGCTGGCACGACAGGTTTCCCGACTGGAAAGCGGG
CAGTGAGCGCAACGCAATTAATGTGAGTTACCTCACTCATTAGGCACCCCAGGCTTTACACTTTATGCTT
CCGGCTCCTATGTTGTGTGGAATTGTGAGCGGATAACAATTTCACACAGGAAACAGCTATGACCATGATT
ACGCCAAGCGCGCAATTAACCCTCACTAAAGGGAACAAAAGCTGGAGCTCTAGTACGGATTAGAAGCCGC
CGAGCGGGCGACAGCCCTCCGACGGAAGACTCTCCTCCGTGCGTCCTCGTCTTCACCGGTCGCGTTCCTG
AAACGCAGATGTGCCTCGCGCCGCACTGCTCCGAACAATAAAGATTCTACAATACTAGCTTTTATGGTTA
TGAAGAGGAAAAATTGGCAGTAACCTGGCCCCACAAACCTTCAAATTAACGAATCAAATTAACAACCATA
GGATGATAATGCGATTAGTTTTTTAGCCTTATTTCTGGGGTAATTAATCAGCGAAGCGATGATTTTTGAT
CTATTAACAGATATATAAATGGAAAAGCTGCATAACCACTTTAACTAATACTTTCAACATTTTCAGTTTG
TATTACTTCTTATTCAAATGTCATAAAAGTATCAACAAAAAATTGTTAATATACCTCTATACTTTAACGT
CAAGGAGAAAAAACCCCGGATTCTAGAACTAGTGGATCCCCCATCACAAGTTTGTACAAAAAAGCTGAAC
GAGAAACGTAAAATGATATAAATATCAATATATTAAATTAGATTTTGCATAAAAAACAGACTACATAATA
CTGTAAAACACAACATATCCAGTCACTATGGCGGCCGCATTAGGCACCCCAGGCTTTACACTTTATGCTT
CCGGCTCGTATAATGTGTGGATTTTGAGTTAGGATCCGTCGAGATTTTCAGGAGCTAAGGAAGCTAAAAT
GGAGAAAAAAATCACTGGATATACCACCGTTGATATATCCCAATGGCATCGTAAAGAACATTTTGAGGCA
TTTCAGTCAGTTGCTCAATGTACCTATAACCAGACCGTTCAGCTGGATATTACGGCCTTTTTAAAGACCG
TAAAGAAAAATAAGCACAAGTTTTATCCGGCCTTTATTCACATTCTTGCCCGCCTGATGAATGCTCATCC
GGAATTCCGTATGGCAATGAAAGACGGTGAGCTGGTGATATGGGATAGTGTTCACCCTTGTTACACCGTT
TTCCATGAGCAAACTGAAACGTTTTCATCGCTCTGGAGTGAATACCACGACGATTTCCGGCAGTTTCTAC
ACATATATTCGCAAGATGTGGCGTGTTACGGTGAAAACCTGGCCTATTTCCCTAAAGGGTTTATTGAGAA
TATGTTTTTCGTCTCAGCCAATCCCTGGGTGAGTTTCACCAGTTTTGATTTAAACGTGGCCAATATGGAC
AACTTCTTCGCCCCCGTTTTCACCATGGGCAAATATTATACGCAAGGCGACAAGGTGCTGATGCCGCTGG
CGATTCAGGTTCATCATGCCGTCTGTGATGGCTTCCATGTCGGCAGAATGCTTAATGAATTACAACAGTA
CTGCGATGAGTGGCAGGGCGGGGCGTAAACGCCGCGTGGATCCGGCTTACTAAAAGCCAGATAACAGTAT
GCGTATTTGCGCGCTGATTTTTGCGGTATAAGAATATATACTGATATGTATACCCGAAGTATGTCAAAAA
GAGGTATGCTATGAAGCAGCGTATTACAGTGACAGTTGACAGCGACAGCTATCAGTTGCTCAAGGCATAT
ATGATGTCAATATCTCCGGTCTGGTAAGCACAACCATGCAGAATGAAGCCCGTCGTCTGCGTGCCGAACG
CTGGAAAGCGGAAAATCAGGAAGGGATGGCTGAGGTCGCCCGGTTTATTGAAATGAACGGCTCTTTTGCT
GACGAGAACAGGGGCTGGTGAAATGCAGTTTAAGGTTTACACCTATAAAAGAGAGAGCCGTTATCGTCTG
TTTGTGGATGTACAGAGTGATATTATTGACACGCCCGGGCGACGGATGGTGATCCCCCTGGCCAGTGCAC
GTCTGCTGTCAGATAAAGTCTCCCGTGAACTTTACCCGGTGGTGCATATCGGGGATGAAAGCTGGCGCAT
GATGACCACCGATATGGCCAGTGTGCCGGTCTCCGTTATCGGGGAAGAAGTGGCTGATCTCAGCCACCGC
GAAAATGACATCAAAAACGCCATTAACCTGATGTTCTGGGGAATATAAATGTCAGGCTCCCTTATACACA
GCCAGTCTGCAGGTCGACCATAGTGACTGGATATGTTGTGTTTTACAGTATTATGTAGTCTGTTTTTTAT
GCAAAATCTAATTTAATATATTGATATTTATATCATTTTACGTTTCTCGTTCAGCTTTCTTGTACAAAGT
GGTGATGGGCTGCAGGAATTCGATATCAAGCTTAATGGACAACACCGAGGACGTCATCAAGGAGTTCATG
CAGTTCAAGGTGCGCATGGAGGGCTCCGTGAACGGCCACTACTTCGAGATCGAGGGCGAGGGCGAGGGCA
AGCCCTACGAGGGCACCCAGACCGCCAAGCTGCAGGTGACCAAGGGCGGCCCCCTGCCCTTCGCCTGGGA
CATCCTGTCCCCCCAGTTCCAGTACGGCTCCAAGGCCTACGTGAAGCACCCCGCCGACATCCCCGACTAC
ATGAAGCTGTCCTTCCCCGAGGGCTTCACCTGGGAGCGCTCCATGAACTTCGAGGACGGCGGCGTGGTGG
AGGTGCAGCAGGACTCCTCCCTGCAGGACGGCACCTTCATCTACAAGGTGAAGTTCAAGGGCGTGAACTT
CCCCGCCGACGGCCCCGTAATGCAGAAGAAGACTGCCGGCTGGGAGCCCTCCACCGAGAAGCTGTACCCC
CAGGACGGCGTGCTGAAGGGCGAGATCTCCCACGCCCTGAAGCTGAAGGACGGCGGCCACTACACCTGCG
ACTTCAAGACCGTGTACAAGGCCAAGAAGCCCGTGCAGCTGCCCGGCAACCACTACGTGGACTCCAAGCT
GGACATCACCAACCACAACGAGGACTACACCGTGGTGGAGCAGTACGAGCACGCCGAGGCCCGCCACTCC
GGCTCCCAGTAGCTCGAGTCATGTAATTAGTTATGTCACGCTTACATTCACGCCCTCCCCCCACATCCGC
TCTAACCGAAAAGGAAGGAGTTAGACAACCTGAAGTCTAGGTCCCTATTTATTTTTTTATAGTTATGTTA
GTATTAAGAACGTTATTTATATTTCAAATTTTTCTTTTTTTTCTGTACAGACGCGTGTACGCATGTAACA
TTATACTGAAAACCTTGCTTGAGAAGGTTTTGGGACGCTCGAAGGCTTTAATTTGCGGCCGGTACCCAAT
TCGCCCTATAGTGAGTCGTATTACGCGCGCTCACTGGCCGTCGTTTTACAACGTCGTGACTGGGAAAACC
CTGGCGTTACCCAACTTAATCGCCTTGCAGCACATCCCCCTTTCGCCAGCTGGCGTAATAGCGAAGAGGC
CCGCACCGATCGCCCTTCCCAACAGTTGCGCAGCCTGAATGGCGAATGGCGCG
[124 nt withheld, positions 6984-7107]
C
[91 nt withheld, positions 7109-7199]
A
[49 nt withheld, positions 7201-7249]
CCTTTGACGTTGGAGTCCACGTTCTTT
[37 nt withheld, positions 7277-7313]
ACCCTATCTCGGTCTATTCTTTTGATTTATAAGGGATTTTGCCGATTTCGGCCTATTGGTTAAAAAATGA
GCTGATTTAACAAAAATTTAACGCGAATTTTAACAAAATATTAACGTTTACAATTTCCTGATGCGGTATT
TTCTCCTTACGCATCTGTGCGGTATTTCACACCGCATAGATCCGTCGAGTTCAAGAGAAAAAAAAAGAAA
AAGCAAAAAGAAAAAAGGAAAGCGCGCCTCGTTCAGAATGACACGTATAGAATGATGCATTACCTTGTCA
TCTTCAGTATCATACTGTTCGTATACATACTTACTGACATTCATAGGTATACATATATACACATGTATAT
ATATCGTATGCTGCAGCTTTAAATAATCGGTGTCACTACATAAGAACACCTTTGGTGGAGGGAACATCGT
TGGTACCATTGGGCGAGGTGGCTTCTCTTATGGCAACCGCAAGAGCCTTGAACGCACTCTCACTACGGTG
ATGATCATTCTTGCCTCGCAGACAATCAACGTGGAGGGTAATTCTGCTAGCCTCTGCAAAGCTTTCAAGA
AAATGCGGGATCATCTCGCAAGAGAGATCTCCTACTTTCTCCCTTTGCAAACCAAGTTCGACAACTGCGT
ACGGCCTGTTCGAAAGATCTACCACCGCTCTGGAAAGTGCCTCATCCAAAGGCGCAAATCCTGATCCAAA
CCTTTTTACTCCACGCGCCAGTAGGGCCTCTTTAAAAGCTTGACCGAGAGCAATCCCGCAGTCTTCAGTG
GTGTGATGGTCGTCTATGTGTAAGTCACCAATGCACTCAACGATTAGCGACCAGCCGGAATGCTTGGCCA
GAGCATGTATCATATGGTCCAGAAACCCTATACCTGTGTGGACGTTAATCACTTGCGATTGTGTGGCCTG
TTCTGCTACTGCTTCTGCCTCTTTTTCTGGGAAGATCGAGTGCTCTATCGCTAGGGGACCACCCTTTAAA
GAGATCGCAATCTGAATCTTGGTTTCATTTGTAATACGCTTTACTAGGGCTTTCTGCTCTGTCATCTTTG
CCTTCGTTTATCTTGCCTGCTCATTTTTTAGTATATTCTTCGAAGAAATCACATTACTTTATATAATGTA
TAATTCATTATGTGATAATGCCAATCGCTAAGAAAAAAAAAGAGTCATCCGCTAGGGGAAAAAAAAAAAT
GAAAATCATTACCGAGGCATAAAAAAATATAGAGTGTACTAGAGGAGGCCAAGAGTAATAGAAAAAGAAA
ATTGCGGGAAAGGACTGTGTTATGACTTCCCTGACTAATGCCGTGTTCAAACGATACCTGGCAGTGACTC
CTAGCGCTCACCAAGCTCTTAAAACGGGAATTTATGGTGCACTCTCAGTACAATCTGCTCTGATGCCGCA
TAGTTAAGCCAGCCCCGACACCCGCCAACACCCGCTGACGCGCCCTGACGGGCTTGTCTGCTCCCGGCAT
CCGCTTACAGACAAGCTGTGACCGTCTCCGGGAGCTGCATGTGTCAGAGGTTTTCACCGTCATCACCGAA
ACGCGCGA
