>Addgene plasmid #14365 | pAG423GAL-ccdB-DsRed | addgene partial sequence | sequence record 20978 | 14365 with pRS_marker
TTTAGAGCTTGGTGAGCGCTAGGAGTCACTGCCAGGTATCGTTTGAACACGGCATTAGTCAGGGAAGTCA
TAACACAGTCCTTTCCCGCAATTTTCTTTTTCTATTACTCTTGGCCTCCTCTAGTACACTCTATATTTTT
TTATGCCTCGGTAATGATTTTCATTTTTTTTTTTCCACCTAGCGGATGACTCTTTTTTTTTCTTAGCGAT
TGGCATTATCACATAATGAATTATACATTATATAAAGTAATGTGATTTCTTCGAAGAATATACTAAAAAA
TGAGCAGGCAAGATAAACGAAGGCAAAGATGACAGAGCAGAAAGCCCTAGTAAAGCGTATTACAAATGAA
ACCAAGATTCAGATTGCGATCTCTTTAAAGGGTGGTCCCCTAGCGATAGAGCACTCGATCTTCCCAGAAA
AAGAGGCAGAAGCAGTAGCAGAACAGGCCACACAATCGCAAGTGATTAACGTCCACACAGGTATAGGGTT
TCTGGACCATATGATACATGCTCTGGCCAAGCATTCCGGCTGGTCGCTAATCGTTGAGTGCATTGGTGAC
TTACACATAGACGACCATCACACCACTGAAGACTGCGGGATTGCTCTCGGTCAAGCTTTTAAAGAGGCCC
T
