>Addgene plasmid #14365 | pAG423GAL-ccdB-DsRed | addgene partial sequence | sequence record 20979 | 14365 with GW5
CCTAGGGGTGCCTAATGCGGCCGCCATAGTGACTGGATATGTTGTGTTTTACAGTATTATGTAGTCTGTT
TTTTATGCAAAATCTAATTTAATATATTGATATTTATATCATTTTACGTTTCTCGTTCAGCTTTTTTGTA
CAAACTTGTGATGGGGGATCCACTAGTTCTAGAATCCGGGGTTTTTTCTCCTTGACGTTAAAGTATAGAG
GTATATTAACAATTTTTTGTTGATACTTTTATTACATTTGAATAAGAAGTAATACAAACCGAAAATGTTG
AAAGTATTAGTTAAAGTGGTTATGCAGTTTTTGCATTTATATATCTGTTAATAGATCAAAAATCATCGCT
TCGCTGATTAATTACCCCAGAAATAAGGCTAAAAAACTAATCGCATTATCATCCTATGGTTGTTAATTTG
ATTCGTTCATTTGAAGGTTTGTGGGGCCAGGTTACTGCCAATTTTTCCTCTTCATAACCATAAAAGCTAG
TATTGTAGAATCTTTATTGTTCGGAGCAGTGCGGCGCGAGGCACATCTGCGTTTCAGGAACGCGACCGGT
GAAGACGAGGACGCACGGAGGAGAGTCTTCCTTCGGAGGGCTGTCACCCGCTCGGCGGCTTCTAATCCGT
ACTAGAGCTCCAGCTTTTGTTCCCTTTAGTGAGGGTTAATTGCGCGCTTGGCGTAATCATGGTCATAACT
GTTTCCTGTG
