>Addgene plasmid #14365 | pAG423GAL-ccdB-DsRed | addgene partial sequence | sequence record 20980 | 14365 with GW3
CGGGGAAGAGTGGCTGATCTCAGCCACCGCGAAAAAACATCAAAAACGCCATTAACCTGATGTTCTGGGG
AATATAAATGTCAGGCTCCCTTATACACAGCCAGTCTGCAGGTCGACCATAGTGACTGGATATGTTGTGT
TTTACAGTATTATGTAGTCTGTTTTTTATGCAAAATCTAATTTAATATATTGATATTTATATCATTTTAC
GTTTCTCGTTCAGCTTTCTTGTACAAAGTGGTGATGGGCTGCAGGAATTCGATATCAAGCTTAATGGACA
ACACCGAGGACGTCATCAAGGAGTTCATGCAGTTCAAGGTGCGCATGGAGGGCTCCGTGAACGGCCACTA
CTTCGAGATCGAGGGCGAGGGCGAGGGCAAGCCCTACGAGGGCACCCAGACCGCCAAGCTGCAGGTGACC
AAGGGCGGCCCCCTGCCCTTCGCCTGGGACATCCTGTCCCCCCAGTTCCAGTACGGCTCCAAGGCCTACG
TGAAGCACCCCGCCGACATCCCCGACTACATGAAGCTGTCCTTCCCCGAGGGCTTCACCTGGGAGCGCTC
CATGAACTTCGAGGACGGCGGCGTGGTGGAGGTGCAGCAGGACTCCTCCCTGCAGGACGGCACCTTCATC
TACAAGGTGAAGTTCAAGGGCGTGAACTTCCCCGCC
